Addgene plasmid #166904: mApple-GPI-RUSH
Purpose: RUSH cargo: Str-KDEL_IRES_SBP-mApple-GPI
Depositing lab: Jennifer Lippincott-Schwartz. Depositing organization: HHMI, Janelia Research Campus. Publication: ER-to-Golgi protein delivery through an interwoven, tubular network extending from ER. Weigel AV, Chang CL, Shtengel G, Xu CS, Hoffman DP, Freeman M, Iyer N, Aaron J, Khuon S, Bogovic J, Qiu W, Hess HF, Lippincott-Schwartz J. Cell. 2021 Apr 29;184(9):2412-2429.e16. doi: 10.1016/j.cell.2021.03.035. Epub 2021 Apr 13. PubMed 33852913.
Backbone
  Vector backbone: pIRES_neo3
  Vector type: Mammalian Expression
Growth in bacteria
  Bacterial resistance: Ampicillin, 100 μg/mL
  Growth temperature: 37°C
  Growth strain: DH5alpha
  Copy number: High Copy
Gene/Insert
  Gene/Insert name: mApple
  Promoter: CMV
  Cloning method: Unknown
  Sequencing primers: 5′ CMV F
Resource information
  A portion of this plasmid was derived from a plasmid made by: cloned by Gaelle Boncompain
Terms and licenses: Academic/Nonprofit Terms; Industry Terms: Not Available to Industry
How to cite: mApple-GPI-RUSH was a gift from Jennifer Lippincott-Schwartz (Addgene plasmid # 166904 ; http://n2t.net/addgene:166904 ; RRID:Addgene_166904)
