[The description below was written by a language model from this plasmid's Addgene catalogue record and pLannotate feature annotations shown in this document.]
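Description:
mApple-GPI-RUSH is a mammalian expression plasmid built on the pIRES_neo3 backbone that encodes both components of a RUSH (retention using selective hooks) secretory-cargo system on a single bicistronic transcript. It is propagated in E. coli from a high-copy ColE1/pUC-type origin with ampicillin selection (AmpR under its own bla promoter). The annotated 6,058-nt sequence shows no neomycin resistance cassette, so despite the backbone name the second cistron position appears to be occupied by the cargo rather than a mammalian selection marker.

Transcription is driven by the CMV immediate-early enhancer and promoter. The first open reading frame is the "hook": a short STIM1-derived fragment, probably supplying a signal sequence, fused to core streptavidin, which according to the stated purpose carries a KDEL ER-retention motif (not separately annotated). A chimeric intron and an EMCV IRES follow, allowing cap-independent translation of the second cistron, the reporter cargo. This begins with the human IL-2 signal sequence. It continues through a region that the purpose line identifies as a streptavidin-binding peptide (SBP, also not annotated), then mApple, a monomeric red fluorescent protein. It ends with a CD59 fragment that presumably provides the GPI-anchor attachment signal. An SV40 polyadenylation signal terminates the transcript.

In this arrangement the ER-resident streptavidin hook holds the SBP-tagged, GPI-anchored mApple in the ER. Adding biotin displaces the SBP interaction and releases the cargo as a synchronous wave. The plasmid is associated with work imaging ER-to-Golgi protein delivery, where it serves as a releasable fluorescent GPI-anchored cargo.
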