Features (pLannotate 1.2.2; 22 found; start..end, strand, type, name):
    157..536     +  enhancer       CMV enhancer: human cytomegalovirus immediate early enhancer
    537..740     +  promoter       CMV promoter: human cytomegalovirus (CMV) immediate early promoter
    736..769     +  LTR            5' LTR (truncated) (fragment): truncated 5' long terminal repeat (LTR) from HIV-1
    785..803     +  promoter       T7 promoter: promoter for bacteriophage T7 RNA polymerase
    876..989     +  CDS            STIM1 (fragment): STIM1_HUMAN - Also known as GOK From Homo sapiens (Human).
    975..1475    +  CDS            SAV_STRAV (fragment): Experimental evidence at protein level: Swiss-Prot protein existence level 1. The biological function of streptavidin is not known. Forms a strong non-covalent specific complex with biotin (one molecule of biotin per subunit of streptavidin). From Streptomyces avidinii.
   1568..1797    +  intron         chimeric intron: chimera between introns from adenovirus and immunoglobulin heavy chain genes
   1980..2442    +  misc_feature   IRES: internal ribosome entry site (IRES) of the encephalomyocarditis virus (EMCV)
   2469..2527    +  sig_peptide    IL-2 signal sequence: human interleukin-2 signal sequence
   2649..3356    +  CDS            mApple: mApple is a basic (constitutively fluorescent) red fluorescent protein published in 2008, derived from Discosoma sp.. It is reported to be a rapidly-maturing monomer with high acid sensitivity.
   3369..3455    +  CDS            CD59 (fragment): CD59_HUMAN - Also known as MIC11, MIN1, MIN2, MIN3, MSK21. Experimental evidence at protein level: Swiss-Prot protein existence level 1. The soluble form from urine retains its specific complement binding activity, but exhibits greatly reduced ability to inhibit MAC assembly on cell membranes. From Homo sapiens (Human).
   3493..3577    +  CDS            large T antigen (fragment): large T antigen from SV40 (simian virus 40)
   3600..3721    +  polyA_signal   SV40 poly(A) signal: SV40 polyadenylation signal
   3732..3783    +  polyA_signal   SV40 poly(A) signal (fragment): SV40 polyadenylation signal
   3847..3863    -  protein_bind   lac operator: The lac repressor binds to the lac operator to inhibit transcription in E. coli. This inhibition can be relieved by adding lactose or isopropyl-β-D-thiogalactopyranoside (IPTG). lac repressor encoded by lacI
   3871..3901    -  promoter       lac promoter: promoter for the E. coli lac operon
   3916..3937    -  protein_bind   CAP binding site: CAP binding activates transcription in the presence of cAMP. E. coli catabolite activator protein
   3950..4042    -  CDS            lacI (fragment): lac repressor; lacI; The lac repressor binds to the lac operator to inhibit transcription in E. coli. This inhibition can be relieved by adding lactose or isopropyl-β-D-thiogalactopyranoside (IPTG).
   4225..4813    -  rep_origin     ori: high-copy-number ColE1/pMB1/pBR322/pUC origin of replication
   4984..5844    -  CDS            AmpR: β-lactamase; bla; confers resistance to ampicillin, carbenicillin, and related antibiotics
   5845..5949    -  promoter       AmpR promoter: bla
   6008..2       -  misc_feature   bom (fragment) (across the origin): basis of mobility region from pBR322
>Addgene plasmid #166904 | mApple-GPI-RUSH | addgene full sequence | sequence record 328223 | Addgene NGS Result
ATCTGCTCCCTGCTTGTGTGTTGGAGGTCGCTGAGTAGTGCGCGAGCAAAATTTAAGCTACAACAAGGCA
AGGCTTGACCGACAATTGCATGAAGAATCTGCTTAGGGTTAGGCGTTTTGCGCTGCTTCGCGATGTACGG
GCCAGATATACGCGTTGACATTGATTATTGACTAGTTATTAATAGTAATCAATTACGGGGTCATTAGTTC
ATAGCCCATATATGGAGTTCCGCGTTACATAACTTACGGTAAATGGCCCGCCTGGCTGACCGCCCAACGA
CCCCCGCCCATTGACGTCAATAATGACGTATGTTCCCATAGTAACGCCAATAGGGACTTTCCATTGACGT
CAATGGGTGGAGTATTTACGGTAAACTGCCCACTTGGCAGTACATCAAGTGTATCATATGCCAAGTACGC
CCCCTATTGACGTCAATGACGGTAAATGGCCCGCCTGGCATTATGCCCAGTACATGACCTTATGGGACTT
TCCTACTTGGCAGTACATCTACGTATTAGTCATCGCTATTACCATGGTGATGCGGTTTTGGCAGTACATC
AATGGGCGTGGATAGCGGTTTGACTCACGGGGATTTCCAAGTCTCCACCCCATTGACGTCAATGGGAGTT
TGTTTTGGCACCAAAATCAACGGGACTTTCCAAAATGTCGTAACAACTCCGCCCCATTGACGCAAATGGG
CGGTAGGCGTGTACGGTGGGAGGTCTATATAAGCAGAGCTCTCTGGCTAACTAGAGAACCCACTGCTTAC
TGGCTTATCGAAATTAATACGACTCACTATAGGGAGACCCAAGCTTGGTACCGAGCTCGGATCGATATCT
GCGGCCTAGCTAGCGCTTAAGGCCTGTTAACCGGTATGGATGTATGCGTCCGTCTTGCCCTGTGGCTCCT
CTGGGGACTCCTCCTGCACCAGGGCCAGAGCCTCAGCCATAGTCACAGTGAGAAGGCGACAGGAACCAGC
TCGGGCGCCGGTTTAAACGACCCTAGCAAAGACTCAAAAGCTCAGGTGTCCGCTGCCGAGGCTGGCATTA
CTGGAACATGGTACAATCAGCTCGGGAGCACCTTTATTGTGACTGCTGGAGCCGATGGAGCCCTCACCGG
AACATACGAATCTGCTGTGGGAAACGCCGAATCACGGTACGTCCTCACTGGCCGATACGATAGTGCCCCT
GCCACCGACGGATCTGGGACTGCCCTGGGATGGACTGTCGCTTGGAAAAACAACTACCGGAATGCTCATT
CTGCCACAACATGGAGTGGACAGTACGTGGGAGGCGCTGAGGCTAGAATCAATACACAGTGGCTGCTCAC
ATCTGGCACAACCGAGGCAAATGCTTGGAAATCCACCCTGGTGGGACATGACACATTCACCAAAGTGAAA
CCCTCCGCCGCTTCAATCGATGCCGCCAAAAAAGCCGGAGTCAACAACGGCAATCCTCTGGATGCCGTCC
AGCAGCTCGGACCGAAAGATGAACTGTGAGCGGCCGCATAGATAACTGATCCAGTGTGCTGGAATTAATT
CGCTGTCTGCGAGGGCCAGCTGTTGGGGTGAGTACTCCCTCTCAAAAGCGGGCATGACTTCTGCGCTAAG
ATTGTCAGTTTCCAAAAACGAGGAGGATTTGATATTCACCTGGCCCGCGGTGATGCCTTTGAGGGTGGCC
GCGTCCATCTGGTCAGAAAAGACAATCTTTTTGTTGTCAAGCTTGAGGTGTGGCAGGCTTGAGATCTGGC
CATACACTTGAGTGACAATGACATCCACTTTGCCTTTCTCTCCACAGGTGTCCACTCCCAGGTCCAACTG
CAGGTCGAGCATGCATCTAGGGCGGCCAATTCCGCCCCTCTCCCCCCCCCCCTCTCCCTCCCCCCCCCCT
AACGTTACTGGCCGAAGCCGCTTGGAATAAGGCCGGTGTGCGTTTGTCTATATGTTATTTTCCACCATAT
TGCCGTCTTTTGGCAATGTGAGGGCCCGGAAACCTGGCCCTGTCTTCTTGACGAGCATTCCTAGGGGTCT
TTCCCCTCTCGCCAAAGGAATGCAAGGTCTGTTGAATGTCGTGAAGGAAGCAGTTCCTCTGGAAGCTTCT
TGAAGACAAACAACGTCTGTAGCGACCCTTTGCAGGCAGCGGAACCCCCCACCTGGCGACAGGTGCCTCT
GCGGCCAAAAGCCACGTGTATAAGATACACCTGCAAAGGCGGCACAACCCCAGTGCCACGTTGTGAGTTG
GATAGTTGTGGAAAGAGTCAAATGGCTCTCCTCAAGCGTATTCAACAAGGGGCTGAAGGATGCCCAGAAG
GTACCCCATTGTATGGGATCTGATCTGGGGCCTCGGTGCACATGCTTTACATGTGTTTAGTCGAGGTTAA
AAAAACGTCTAGGCCCCCCGAACCACGGGGACGTGGTTTTCCTTTGAAAAACACGATGATAAGCTTGCCA
CAACCCGGGAGGCGCGCCATGTACAGGATGCAACTCCTGTCTTGCATTGCACTAAGTCTTGCACTTGTCA
CGAATTCCGACGAGAAGACCACTGGTTGGCGAGGTGGACACGTTGTTGAAGGACTGGCTGGGGAACTTGA
ACAACTTCGTGCACGACTGGAGCATCACCCACAAGGTCAACGTGAACCACCTGCAGGTATGGTGAGCAAG
GGCGAGGAGAATAACATGGCCATCATCAAGGAGTTCATGCGCTTCAAGGTGCACATGGAGGGCTCCGTGA
ACGGCCACGAGTTCGAGATCGAGGGCGAGGGCGAGGGCCGCCCCTACGAGGCCTTTCAGACCGCTAAGCT
GAAGGTGACCAAGGGTGGCCCCCTGCCCTTCGCCTGGGACATCCTGTCCCCTCAGTTCATGTACGGCTCC
AAGGTCTACATTAAGCACCCAGCCGACATCCCCGACTACTTCAAGCTGTCCTTCCCCGAGGGCTTCAGGT
GGGAGCGCGTGATGAACTTCGAGGACGGCGGCATTATTCACGTTAACCAGGACTCCTCCCTGCAAGACGG
CGTGTTCATCTACAAGGTGAAGCTGCGCGGCACCAACTTCCCCTCCGACGGCCCCGTAATGCAGAAGAAG
ACCATGGGCTGGGAGGCCTCCGAGGAGCGGATGTACCCCGAGGACGGCGCCCTGAAGAGCGAGATCAAGA
AGAGGCTGAAGCTGAAGGACGGCGGCCACTACGCCGCCGAGGTCAAGACCACCTACAAGGCCAAGAAGCC
CGTGCAGCTGCCCGGCGCCTACATCGTCGACATCAAGTTGGACATCGTGTCCCACAACGAGGACTACACC
ATCGTGGAACAGTACGAACGCGCCGAGGGCCGCCACTCCACCGGCGGCATGGACGAGCTGTACAAGTCCG
GCCGGCCACTGGAAAATGGCGGAACCTCTCTGTCTGAAAAAACTGTGCTGCTGCTGGTGACTCCCTTTCT
GGCCGCTGCTTGGTCCCTCCACCCATGAGGCCTCGAGGGCCAATTAATTAACTCTAGATAACTGATCATA
ATCAGCCATACCACATTTGTAGAGGTTTTACTTGCTTTAAAAAACCTCCCACACCTCCCCCTGAACCTGA
AACATAAAATGAATGCAATTGTTGTTGTTAACTTGTTTATTGCAGCTTATAATGGTTACAAATAAAGCAA
TAGCATCACAAATTTCACAAATAAAGCATTTTTTTCACTGCATTCTAGTTGTGGTTTGTCCAAACTCATC
AATGTATCTTAACGCGTCGAGTGCATTCTAGTTGTGGTTTGTCCAAACTCATCAATGTATCTTATCATGT
CTGTATACCGTCGACCTCTAGCTAGAGCTTGGCGTAATCATGGTCATAGCTGTTTCCTGTGTGAAATTGT
TATCCGCTCACAATTCCACACAACATACGAGCCGGAAGCATAAAGTGTAAAGCCTGGGGTGCCTAATGAG
TGAGCTAACTCACATTAATTGCGTTGCGCTCACTGCCCGCTTTCCAGTCGGGAAACCTGTCGTGCCAGCT
GCATTAATGAATCGGCCAACGCGCGGGGAGAGGCGGTTTGCGTATTGGGCGCTCTTCCGCTTCCTCGCTC
ACTGACTCGCTGCGCTCGGTCGTTCGGCTGCGGCGAGCGGTATCAGCTCACTCAAAGGCGGTAATACGGT
TATCCACAGAATCAGGGGATAACGCAGGAAAGAACATGTGAGCAAAAGGCCAGCAAAAGGCCAGGAACCG
TAAAAAGGCCGCGTTGCTGGCGTTTTTCCATAGGCTCCGCCCCCCTGACGAGCATCACAAAAATCGACGC
TCAAGTCAGAGGTGGCGAAACCCGACAGGACTATAAAGATACCAGGCGTTTCCCCCTGGAAGCTCCCTCG
TGCGCTCTCCTGTTCCGACCCTGCCGCTTACCGGATACCTGTCCGCCTTTCTCCCTTCGGGAAGCGTGGC
GCTTTCTCATAGCTCACGCTGTAGGTATCTCAGTTCGGTGTAGGTCGTTCGCTCCAAGCTGGGCTGTGTG
CACGAACCCCCCGTTCAGCCCGACCGCTGCGCCTTATCCGGTAACTATCGTCTTGAGTCCAACCCGGTAA
GACACGACTTATCGCCACTGGCAGCAGCCACTGGTAACAGGATTAGCAGAGCGAGGTATGTAGGCGGTGC
TACAGAGTTCTTGAAGTGGTGGCCTAACTACGGCTACACTAGAAGAACAGTATTTGGTATCTGCGCTCTG
CTGAAGCCAGTTACCTTCGGAAAAAGAGTTGGTAGCTCTTGATCCGGCAAACAAACCACCGCTGGTAGCG
GTGGTTTTTTTGTTTGCAAGCAGCAGATTACGCGCAGAAAAAAAGGATCTCAAGAAGATCCTTTGATCTT
TTCTACGGGGTCTGACGCTCAGTGGAACGAAAACTCACGTTAAGGGATTTTGGTCATGAGATTATCAAAA
AGGATCTTCACCTAGATCCTTTTAAATTAAAAATGAAGTTTTAAATCAATCTAAAGTATATATGAGTAAA
CTTGGTCTGACAGTTACCAATGCTTAATCAGTGAGGCACCTATCTCAGCGATCTGTCTATTTCGTTCATC
CATAGTTGCCTGACTCCCCGTCGTGTAGATAACTACGATACGGGAGGGCTTACCATCTGGCCCCAGTGCT
GCAATGATACCGCGAGACCCACGCTCACCGGCTCCAGATTTATCAGCAATAAACCAGCCAGCCGGAAGGG
CCGAGCGCAGAAGTGGTCCTGCAACTTTATCCGCCTCCATCCAGTCTATTAATTGTTGCCGGGAAGCTAG
AGTAAGTAGTTCGCCAGTTAATAGTTTGCGCAACGTTGTTGCCATTGCTACAGGCATCGTGGTGTCACGC
TCGTCGTTTGGTATGGCTTCATTCAGCTCCGGTTCCCAACGATCAAGGCGAGTTACATGATCCCCCATGT
TGTGCAAAAAAGCGGTTAGCTCCTTCGGTCCTCCGATCGTTGTCAGAAGTAAGTTGGCCGCAGTGTTATC
ACTCATGGTTATGGCAGCACTGCATAATTCTCTTACTGTCATGCCATCCGTAAGATGCTTTTCTGTGACT
GGTGAGTACTCAACCAAGTCATTCTGAGAATAGTGTATGCGGCGACCGAGTTGCTCTTGCCCGGCGTCAA
TACGGGATAATACCGCGCCACATAGCAGAACTTTAAAAGTGCTCATCATTGGAAAACGTTCTTCGGGGCG
AAAACTCTCAAGGATCTTACCGCTGTTGAGATCCAGTTCGATGTAACCCACTCGTGCACCCAACTGATCT
TCAGCATCTTTTACTTTCACCAGCGTTTCTGGGTGAGCAAAAACAGGAAGGCAAAATGCCGCAAAAAAGG
GAATAAGGGCGACACGGAAATGTTGAATACTCATACTCTTCCTTTTTCAATATTATTGAAGCATTTATCA
GGGTTATTGTCTCATGAGCGGATACATATTTGAATGTATTTAGAAAAATAAACAAATAGGGGTTCCGCGC
ACATTTCCCCGAAAAGTGCCACCTGACGTCGACGGATCGGGAGATCTCCCGATCCCCTATGGTGCACTCT
CAGTACAATCTGCTCTGATGCCGCATAGTTAAGCCAGT
